>Addgene plasmid #141195 | pcDNA4/TO/Strep-HA-ZAK beta | addgene full sequence | sequence record 299515 | Addgene NGS Result
GACGGATCGGGAGATCTCCCGATCCCCTATGGTGCACTCTCAGTACAATCTGCTCTGATGCCGCATAGTT
AAGCCAGTATCTGCTCCCTGCTTGTGTGTTGGAGGTCGCTGAGTAGTGCGCGAGCAAAATTTAAGCTACA
ACAAGGCAAGGCTTGACCGACAATTGCATGAAGAATCTGCTTAGGGTTAGGCGTTTTGCGCTGCTTCGCG
ATGTACGGGCCAGATATACGCGTTGACATTGATTATTGACTAGTTATTAATAGTAATCAATTACGGGGTC
ATTAGTTCATAGCCCATATATGGAGTTCCGCGTTACATAACTTACGGTAAATGGCCCGCCTGGCTGACCG
CCCAACGACCCCCGCCCATTGACGTCAATAATGACGTATGTTCCCATAGTAACGCCAATAGGGACTTTCC
ATTGACGTCAATGGGTGGAGTATTTACGGTAAACTGCCCACTTGGCAGTACATCAAGTGTATCATATGCC
AAGTACGCCCCCTATTGACGTCAATGACGGTAAATGGCCCGCCTGGCATTATGCCCAGTACATGACCTTA
TGGGACTTTCCTACTTGGCAGTACATCTACGTATTAGTCATCGCTATTACCATGGTGATGCGGTTTTGGC
AGTACATCAATGGGCGTGGATAGCGGTTTGACTCACGGGGATTTCCAAGTCTCCACCCCATTGACGTCAA
TGGGAGTTTGTTTTGGCACCAAAATCAACGGGACTTTCCAAAATGTCGTAACAACTCCGCCCCATTGACG
CAAATGGGCGGTAGGCGTGTACGGTGGGAGGTCTATATAAGCAGAGCTCTCCCTATCAGTGATAGAGATC
TCCCTATCAGTGATAGAGATCGTCGACGAGCTCGTTTAGTGAACCGTCAGATCGCCTGGAGACGCCATCC
ACGCTGTTTTGACCTCCATAGAAGACACCGGGACCGATCCAGCCTCCGGACTCTAGCGTTTAAACTTAAG
CTTATGGCTAGCTGGAGCCACCCGCAGTTCGAGAAAGGTGGAGGTTCCGGAGGTGGATCGGGAGGTGGAT
CGTGGAGCCACCCGCAGTTCGAAAAAGGCGCCGAGACCGCGGTCCCGAATTCTTACCCTTATGACGTCCC
CGATTACGCCGCTGCAGCGGATATCCAGCACAGTGGCGGCCGCATGTCGTCTCTCGGTGCCTCCTTTGTG
CAAATTAAATTTGATGACTTGCAGTTTTTTGAAAACTGCGGTGGAGGAAGTTTTGGGAGTGTTTATCGAG
CCAAATGGATATCACAGGACAAGGAGGTGGCTGTAAAGAAGCTCCTCAAAATAGAGAAAGAGGCAGAAAT
ACTCAGTGTCCTCAGTCACAGAAACATCATCCAGTTTTATGGAGTAATTCTTGAACCTCCCAACTATGGC
ATTGTCACAGAATATGCTTCTCTGGGATCACTCTATGATTACATTAACAGTAACAGAAGTGAGGAGATGG
ATATGGATCACATTATGACCTGGGCCACTGATGTAGCCAAAGGAATGCATTATTTACATATGGAGGCTCC
TGTCAAGGTGATTCACAGAGACCTCAAGTCAAGAAACGTTGTTATAGCTGCTGATGGAGTATTGAAGATC
TGTGACTTTGGTGCCTCTCGGTTCCATAACCATACAACACACATGTCCTTGGTTGGAACTTTCCCATGGA
TGGCTCCAGAAGTTATCCAGAGTCTCCCTGTGTCAGAAACTTGTGACACATATTCCTATGGTGTGGTTCT
CTGGGAGATGCTAACAAGGGAGGTCCCCTTTAAAGGTTTGGAAGGATTACAAGTAGCTTGGCTTGTAGTG
GAAAAAAACGAGAGATTAACCATTCCAAGCAGTTGCCCCAGAAGTTTTGCTGAACTGTTACATCAGTGTT
GGGAAGCTGATGCCAAGAAACGGCCATCATTCAAGCAAATCATTTCAATCCTGGAGTCCATGTCAAATGA
CACGAGCCTTCCTGACAAGTGTAACTCATTCCTACACAACAAGGCGGAGTGGAGGTGCGAAATTGAGGCA
ACTCTTGAGAGGCTAAAGAAACTAGAGCGTGATCTCAGCTTTAAGGAGCAGGAGCTTAAAGAACGAGAAA
GACGTTTAAAGATGTGGGAGCAAAAGCTGACAGAGCAGTCCAACACCCCGCTTCTCTTGCCTCTTGCTGC
AAGAATGTCTGAGGAGTCTTACTTTGAATCTAAAACAGAGGAGTCAAACAGTGCAGAGATGTCATGTCAG
ATCACAGCAACAAGTAACGGGGAGGGCCATGGCATGAACCCAAGTCTGCAGGCCATGATGCTGATGGGCT
TTGGGGATATCTTCTCAATGAACAAAGCAGGAGCTGTGATGCATTCTGGGATGCAGATAAACATGCAAGC
CAAGCAGAATTCTTCCAAAACCACATCTAAGAGAAGGGGGAAGAAAGTCAACATGGCTCTGGGGTTCAGT
GATTTTGACTTGTCAGAAGGTGACGATGATGATGATGATGACGGTGAGGAGGAGGATAATGACATGGATA
ATAGTGAATGAGCGGCCGCTCGAGTCTAGAGGGCCCGTTTAAACCCGCTGATCAGCCTCGACTGTGCCTT
CTAGTTGCCAGCCATCTGTTGTTTGCCCCTCCCCCGTGCCTTCCTTGACCCTGGAAGGTGCCACTCCCAC
TGTCCTTTCCTAATAAAATGAGGAAATTGCATCGCATTGTCTGAGTAGGTGTCATTCTATTCTGGGGGGT
GGGGTGGGGCAGGACAGCAAGGGGGAGGATTGGGAAGACAATAGCAGGCATGCTGGGGATGCGGTGGGCT
CTATGGCTTCTGAGGCGGAAAGAACCAGCTGGGGCTCTAGGGGGTATCCCC
[124 nt withheld, positions 2852-2975]
C
[91 nt withheld, positions 2977-3067]
A
[49 nt withheld, positions 3069-3117]
CCTTTGACGTTGGAGTCCACGTTCTTT
[37 nt withheld, positions 3145-3181]
ACCCTATCTCGGTCTATTCTTTTGATTTATAAGGGATTTTGCCGATTTCGGCCTATTGGTTAAAAAATGA
GCTGATTTAACAAAAATTTAACGCGAATTAATTCTGTGGAATGTGTGTCAGTTAGGGTGTGGAAAGTCCC
CAGGCTCCCCAGCAGGCAGAAGTATGCAAAGCATGCATCTCAATTAGTCAGCAACCAGGTGTGGAAAGTC
CCCAGGCTCCCCAGCAGGCAGAAGTATGCAAAGCATGCATCTCAATTAGTCAGCAACCATAGTCCCGCCC
CTAACTCCGCCCATCCCGCCCCTAACTCCGCCCAGTTCCGCCCATTCTCCGCCCCATGGCTGACTAATTT
TTTTTATTTATGCAGAGGCCGAGGCCGCCTCTGCCTCTGAGCTATTCCAGAAGTAGTGAGGAGGCTTTTT
TGGAGGCCTAGGCTTTTGCAAAAAGCTCCCGGGAGCTTGTATATCCATTTTCGGATCTGATCAGCACGTG
TTGACAATTAATCATCGGCATAGTATATCGGCATAGTATAATACGACAAGGTGAGGAACTAAACCATGGC
CAAGTTGACCAGTGCCGTTCCGGTGCTCACCGCGCGCGACGTCGCCGGAGCGGTCGAGTTCTGGACCGAC
CGGCTCGGGTTCTCCCGGGACTTCGTGGAGGACGACTTCGCCGGTGTGGTCCGGGACGACGTGACCCTGT
TCATCAGCGCGGTCCAGGACCAGGTGGTGCCGGACAACACCCTGGCCTGGGTGTGGGTGCGCGGCCTGGA
CGAGCTGTACGCCGAGTGGTCGGAGGTCGTGTCCACGAACTTCCGGGACGCCTCCGGGCCGGCCATGACC
GAGATCGGCGAGCAGCCGTGGGGGCGGGAGTTCGCCCTGCGCGACCCGGCCGGCAACTGCGTGCACTTCG
TGGCCGAGGAGCAGGACTGACACGTGCTACGAGATTTCGATTCCACCGCCGCCTTCTATGAAAGGTTGGG
CTTCGGAATCGTTTTCCGGGACGCCGGCTGGATGATCCTCCAGCGCGGGGATCTCATGCTGGAGTTCTTC
GCCCACCCCAACTTGTTTATTGCAGCTTATAATGGTTACAAATAAAGCAATAGCATCACAAATTTCACAA
ATAAAGCATTTTTTTCACTGCATTCTAGTTGTGGTTTGTCCAAACTCATCAATGTATCTTATCATGTCTG
TATACCGTCGACCTCTAGCTAGAGCTTGGCGTAATCATGGTCATAGCTGTTTCCTGTGTGAAATTGTTAT
CCGCTCACAATTCCACACAACATACGAGCCGGAAGCATAAAGTGTAAAGCCTGGGGTGCCTAATGAGTGA
GCTAACTCACATTAATTGCGTTGCGCTCACTGCCCGCTTTCCAGTCGGGAAACCTGTCGTGCCAGCTGCA
TTAATGAATCGGCCAACGCGCGGGGAGAGGCGGTTTGCGTATTGGGCGCTCTTCCGCTTCCTCGCTCACT
GACTCGCTGCGCTCGGTCGTTCGGCTGCGGCGAGCGGTATCAGCTCACTCAAAGGCGGTAATACGGTTAT
CCACAGAATCAGGGGATAACGCAGGAAAGAACATGTGAGCAAAAGGCCAGCAAAAGGCCAGGAACCGTAA
AAAGGCCGCGTTGCTGGCGTTTTTCCATAGGCTCCGCCCCCCTGACGAGCATCACAAAAATCGACGCTCA
AGTCAGAGGTGGCGAAACCCGACAGGACTATAAAGATACCAGGCGTTTCCCCCTGGAAGCTCCCTCGTGC
GCTCTCCTGTTCCGACCCTGCCGCTTACCGGATACCTGTCCGCCTTTCTCCCTTCGGGAAGCGTGGCGCT
TTCTCATAGCTCACGCTGTAGGTATCTCAGTTCGGTGTAGGTCGTTCGCTCCAAGCTGGGCTGTGTGCAC
GAACCCCCCGTTCAGCCCGACCGCTGCGCCTTATCCGGTAACTATCGTCTTGAGTCCAACCCGGTAAGAC
ACGACTTATCGCCACTGGCAGCAGCCACTGGTAACAGGATTAGCAGAGCGAGGTATGTAGGCGGTGCTAC
AGAGTTCTTGAAGTGGTGGCCTAACTACGGCTACACTAGAAGAACAGTATTTGGTATCTGCGCTCTGCTG
AAGCCAGTTACCTTCGGAAAAAGAGTTGGTAGCTCTTGATCCGGCAAACAAACCACCGCTGGTAGCGGTG
GTTTTTTTGTTTGCAAGCAGCAGATTACGCGCAGAAAAAAAGGATCTCAAGAAGATCCTTTGATCTTTTC
TACGGGGTCTGACGCTCAGTGGAACGAAAACTCACGTTAAGGGATTTTGGTCATGAGATTATCAAAAAGG
ATCTTCACCTAGATCCTTTTAAATTAAAAATGAAGTTTTAAATCAATCTAAAGTATATATGAGTAAACTT
GGTCTGACAGTTACCAATGCTTAATCAGTGAGGCACCTATCTCAGCGATCTGTCTATTTCGTTCATCCAT
AGTTGCCTGACTCCCCGTCGTGTAGATAACTACGATACGGGAGGGCTTACCATCTGGCCCCAGTGCTGCA
ATGATACCGCGAGACCCACGCTCACCGGCTCCAGATTTATCAGCAATAAACCAGCCAGCCGGAAGGGCCG
AGCGCAGAAGTGGTCCTGCAACTTTATCCGCCTCCATCCAGTCTATTAATTGTTGCCGGGAAGCTAGAGT
AAGTAGTTCGCCAGTTAATAGTTTGCGCAACGTTGTTGCCATTGCTACAGGCATCGTGGTGTCACGCTCG
TCGTTTGGTATGGCTTCATTCAGCTCCGGTTCCCAACGATCAAGGCGAGTTACATGATCCCCCATGTTGT
GCAAAAAAGCGGTTAGCTCCTTCGGTCCTCCGATCGTTGTCAGAAGTAAGTTGGCCGCAGTGTTATCACT
CATGGTTATGGCAGCACTGCATAATTCTCTTACTGTCATGCCATCCGTAAGATGCTTTTCTGTGACTGGT
GAGTACTCAACCAAGTCATTCTGAGAATAGTGTATGCGGCGACCGAGTTGCTCTTGCCCGGCGTCAATAC
GGGATAATACCGCGCCACATAGCAGAACTTTAAAAGTGCTCATCATTGGAAAACGTTCTTCGGGGCGAAA
ACTCTCAAGGATCTTACCGCTGTTGAGATCCAGTTCGATGTAACCCACTCGTGCACCCAACTGATCTTCA
GCATCTTTTACTTTCACCAGCGTTTCTGGGTGAGCAAAAACAGGAAGGCAAAATGCCGCAAAAAAGGGAA
TAAGGGCGACACGGAAATGTTGAATACTCATACTCTTCCTTTTTCAATATTATTGAAGCATTTATCAGGG
TTATTGTCTCATGAGCGGATACATATTTGAATGTATTTAGAAAAATAAACAAATAGGGGTTCCGCGCACA
TTTCCCCGAAAAGTGCCACCTGACGTC
Features (pLannotate 1.2.2; 24 found; start..end, strand, type, name):
     28..80      -  misc_feature   bom (fragment): basis of mobility region from pBR322
    235..614     +  enhancer       CMV enhancer: human cytomegalovirus immediate early enhancer
    615..818     +  promoter       CMV promoter: human cytomegalovirus (CMV) immediate early promoter
    820..839     +  promoter       PLtetO-1 promoter (fragment): modified phage lambda PL promoter with tet operator sites (Lutz and Bujard, 1997)
    841..860     +  promoter       PLtetO-1 promoter (fragment): modified phage lambda PL promoter with tet operator sites (Lutz and Bujard, 1997)
    868..901     +  promoter       TRE3GV promoter (fragment): 3rd-generation Tet-responsive promoter that can be activated by binding of Tet-On® 3G, optimized for retroviral and lentiviral vectors
    993..1012    +  CDS            Strep-Tag II (fragment): peptide that binds Strep-Tactin®, an engineered form of streptavidin
   1053..1075    +  CDS            Strep-Tag II (fragment): peptide that binds Strep-Tactin®, an engineered form of streptavidin
   1164..2195    +  CDS            Map3k20 (fragment): M3K20_MOUSE - Also known as Mltk, Zak. Experimental evidence at protein level: Swiss-Prot protein existence level 1. Stress-activated component of a protein kinase signal transduction cascade. Regulates the JNK and p38 pathways (PubMed:11042189). Part of a signaling cascade that begins with the activation of the adrenergic receptor ADRA1B and leads to the activation of MAPK14 (By similarity). Pro-apoptotic. Role in regulation of S and G2 cell cycle checkpoint by direct phosphorylation of CHEK2 (By similarity). Involved in limb development (PubMed:26755636). From Mus musculus (Mouse).
   2582..2806    +  polyA_signal   bGH poly(A) signal: bovine growth hormone polyadenylation signal
   2810..2831    +  promoter       SV40 promoter (fragment): SV40 enhancer and early promoter
   2852..3280    +  rep_origin     f1 ori (sequence partly withheld): f1 bacteriophage origin of replication; arrow indicates direction of (+) strand synthesis
   3294..3623    +  promoter       SV40 promoter: SV40 enhancer and early promoter
   3671..3718    +  promoter       EM7 promoter: synthetic bacterial promoter&nbsp
   3737..4111    +  CDS            BleoR: antibiotic-binding protein; Sh ble from Streptoalloteichus hindustanus; confers resistance to bleomycin, phleomycin, and Zeocin™
   4121..4246    +  CDS            ble (fragment): BLE_KLEPN - Experimental evidence at protein level: Swiss-Prot protein existence level 1. Binding protein with a strong affinity to the bleomycin family of antibiotics. Binds to CL990; an antimitotic-antibiotic compound. From Klebsiella pneumoniae.
   4241..4362    +  polyA_signal   SV40 poly(A) signal: SV40 polyadenylation signal
   4435..4451    -  protein_bind   lac operator: The lac repressor binds to the lac operator to inhibit transcription in E. coli. This inhibition can be relieved by adding lactose or isopropyl-β-D-thiogalactopyranoside (IPTG). lac repressor encoded by lacI
   4459..4489    -  promoter       lac promoter: promoter for the E. coli lac operon
   4504..4525    -  protein_bind   CAP binding site: CAP binding activates transcription in the presence of cAMP. E. coli catabolite activator protein
   4538..4630    -  CDS            lacI (fragment): lac repressor; lacI; The lac repressor binds to the lac operator to inhibit transcription in E. coli. This inhibition can be relieved by adding lactose or isopropyl-β-D-thiogalactopyranoside (IPTG).
   4813..5401    -  rep_origin     ori: high-copy-number ColE1/pMB1/pBR322/pUC origin of replication
   5572..6432    -  CDS            AmpR: β-lactamase; bla; confers resistance to ampicillin, carbenicillin, and related antibiotics
   6433..6537    -  promoter       AmpR promoter: bla
