[The description below was written by a language model from this plasmid's Addgene catalogue record and pLannotate feature annotations shown in this document.]
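Description:
pcDNA4/TO/Strep-HA-ZAK beta is a mammalian expression plasmid built on the Invitrogen pcDNA4/TO backbone, carrying human MAP3K20 isoform 2 (ZAK beta, also called MLTK beta) with N-terminal Strep and HA tags. The tags were added to the backbone between the HindIII and EcoRV sites, and the kinase cDNA was cloned in through NotI sites. It is propagated in E. coli through a high-copy ColE1/pUC-type origin with ampicillin selection (AmpR under its own bla promoter). An f1 origin is also present. For mammalian cells, a Zeocin resistance gene (BleoR, Sh ble) is driven by the SV40 early promoter, with an EM7 bacterial promoter upstream of the coding sequence and an SV40 polyadenylation signal downstream.

Expression comes from the CMV immediate early enhancer and promoter. Two short tet operator-like matches lie immediately downstream of the promoter, which fits the "TO" design. In cells that express the Tet repressor, transcription is held off until tetracycline or doxycycline is added; in cells lacking the repressor, the promoter behaves constitutively. This is why the plasmid is described as suitable for making inducible stable cell lines. The transcript ends at a bGH polyadenylation signal.

The automated annotation detects two Strep-tag II fragments, suggesting a tandem Strep arrangement, but does not separately call the HA tag. It also labels only part of the insert, by homology to mouse Map3k20, whereas the catalogue lists the insert as human. The recorded insert size (2400 bp) is larger than the space between the tags and the poly(A) signal in the sequenced 6,568 nt record, so that figure should be treated cautiously. The tags permit Strep-Tactin affinity purification and HA-based detection of this stress-activated kinase, which acts in the JNK and p38 pathways.
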