Addgene plasmid #141195: pcDNA4/TO/Strep-HA-ZAK beta
Purpose: Expresses Strep-HA-ZAK beta in mammalian cells, can be used to make inducible cell line
Depositing lab: Simon Bekker-Jensen. Publication: ZAKalpha Recognizes Stalled Ribosomes through Partially Redundant Sensor Domains. Vind AC, Snieckute G, Blasius M, Tiedje C, Krogh N, Bekker-Jensen DB, Andersen KL, Nordgaard C, Tollenaere MAX, Lund AH, Olsen JV, Nielsen H, Bekker-Jensen S. Mol Cell. 2020 Apr 9. pii: S1097-2765(20)30189-1. doi: 10.1016/j.molcel.2020.03.021. PubMed 32289254.
Backbone
  Vector backbone: pcDNA4/TO
  Backbone manufacturer: Invitrogen
  Backbone size w/o insert (bp): 5078
  Total vector size (bp): 6500
  Modifications to backbone: Strep and HA tags were inserted between HindIII and EcoRV sites
  Vector type: Mammalian Expression
  Selectable markers: Zeocin
Growth in bacteria
  Bacterial resistance: Ampicillin, 100 μg/mL
  Growth temperature: 37°C
  Growth strain: DH5alpha
  Copy number: High Copy
Gene/Insert
  Gene/Insert name: MAP3K20 isoform 2 (alt names: Mitogen-activated protein kinase kinase kinase 20 isoform 2; MLTK isoform 2; ZAK beta)
  Species: H. sapiens (human)
  Insert size (bp): 2400
  Entrez Gene: MAP3K20 (a.k.a. AZK, CNM6, MLK7, MLT, MLTK, MLTKalpha, MLTKbeta, MRK, SFMMP, ZAK, mlklak, pk)
  Promoter: CMV
  Tag / fusion protein: Strep, HA (N terminal on backbone)
  Cloning method: Restriction Enzyme; 5′ cloning site NotI (unknown if destroyed); 3′ cloning site NotI (unknown if destroyed)
  Sequencing primers: 5′ CMV--F; 3′ BHG-Rev
Terms and licenses: Academic/Nonprofit Terms; Industry Terms: Not Available to Industry
How to cite: pcDNA4/TO/Strep-HA-ZAK beta was a gift from Simon Bekker-Jensen (Addgene plasmid # 141195 ; http://n2t.net/addgene:141195 ; RRID:Addgene_141195)
